>Addgene plasmid #164414 | pDT-sgRNA-XMAS-2x | addgene full sequence | sequence record 338867 | Addgene NGS Result
GCCTATTTCCCATGATTCCTTCATATTTGCATATACGATACAAGGCTGTTAGAGAGATAATTGGAATTAA
TTTGACTGTAAACACAAAGATATTAGTACAAAATACGTGACGTAGAAAGTAATAATTTCTTGGGTAGTTT
GCAGTTTTAAAATTATGTTTTAAAATGGACTATCATATGCTTACCGTAACTTGAAAGTATTTCGATTTCT
TGGCTTTATATATCTTGTGGAAAGGACGAAACACCGGGTCTTCGAGAAGACCTGTTTTAGAGCTAGAAAT
AGCAAGTTAAAATAAGGCTAGTCCGTTATCAACTTGAAAAAGTGGCACCGAGTCGGTGCTTTTTTGTTTT
AGAGCTAGAAATAGCAAGTTAAAATAAGGCTAGTCCGTTTTTAGCGCGTGCGCCAATTCTGCAGACAAAT
CTAGAGTCGACCTGCAGGCATGCAAGCTTGGCGTAATCATGGTCATAGCTGTTTCCTGTGTGAAATTGTT
ATCCGCTCACAATTCCACACAACATACGAGCCGGAAGCATAAAGTGTAAAGCCTGGGGTGCCTAATGAGT
GAGCTAACTCACATTAATTGCGTTGCGCTCACTGCCCGCTTTCCAGTCGGGAAACCTGTCGTGCCAGCTG
CATTAATGAATCGGCCAACGCGCGGGGAGAGGCGGTTTGCGTATTGGGCGCTCTTCCGCTTCCTCGCTCA
CTGACTCGCTGCGCTCGGTCGTTCGGCTGCGGCGAGCGGTATCAGCTCACTCAAAGGCGGTAATACGGTT
ATCCACAGAATCAGGGGATAACGCAGGAAAGAACATGTGAGCAAAAGGCCAGCAAAAGGCCAGGAACCGT
AAAAAGGCCGCGTTGCTGGCGTTTTTCCATAGGCTCCGCCCCCCTGACGAGCATCACAAAAATCGACGCT
CAAGTCAGAGGTGGCGAAACCCGACAGGACTATAAAGATACCAGGCGTTTCCCCCTGGAAGCTCCCTCGT
GCGCTCTCCTGTTCCGACCCTGCCGCTTACCGGATACCTGTCCGCCTTTCTCCCTTCGGGAAGCGTGGCG
CTTTCTCATAGCTCACGCTGTAGGTATCTCAGTTCGGTGTAGGTCGTTCGCTCCAAGCTGGGCTGTGTGC
ACGAACCCCCCGTTCAGCCCGACCGCTGCGCCTTATCCGGTAACTATCGTCTTGAGTCCAACCCGGTAAG
ACACGACTTATCGCCACTGGCAGCAGCCACTGGTAACAGGATTAGCAGAGCGAGGTATGTAGGCGGTGCT
ACAGAGTTCTTGAAGTGGTGGCCTAACTACGGCTACACTAGAAGAACAGTATTTGGTATCTGCGCTCTGC
TGAAGCCAGTTACCTTCGGAAAAAGAGTTGGTAGCTCTTGATCCGGCAAACAAACCACCGCTGGTAGCGG
TGGTTTTTTTGTTTGCAAGCAGCAGATTACGCGCAGAAAAAAAGGATCTCAAGAAGATCCTTTGATCTTT
TCTACGGGGTCTGACGCTCAGTGGAACGAAAACTCACGTTAAGGGATTTTGGTCATGAGATTATCAAAAA
GGATCTTCACCTAGATCCTTTTAAATTAAAAATGAAGTTTTAAATCAATCTAAAGTATATATGAGTAAAC
TTGGTCTGACAGTTACCAATGCTTAATCAGTGAGGCACCTATCTCAGCGATCTGTCTATTTCGTTCATCC
ATAGTTGCCTGACTCCCCGTCGTGTAGATAACTACGATACGGGAGGGCTTACCATCTGGCCCCAGTGCTG
CAATGATACCGCGAGACCCACGCTCACCGGCTCCAGATTTATCAGCAATAAACCAGCCAGCCGGAAGGGC
CGAGCGCAGAAGTGGTCCTGCAACTTTATCCGCCTCCATCCAGTCTATTAATTGTTGCCGGGAAGCTAGA
GTAAGTAGTTCGCCAGTTAATAGTTTGCGCAACGTTGTTGCCATTGCTACAGGCATCGTGGTGTCACGCT
CGTCGTTTGGTATGGCTTCATTCAGCTCCGGTTCCCAACGATCAAGGCGAGTTACATGATCCCCCATGTT
GTGCAAAAAAGCGGTTAGCTCCTTCGGTCCTCCGATCGTTGTCAGAAGTAAGTTGGCCGCAGTGTTATCA
CTCATGGTTATGGCAGCACTGCATAATTCTCTTACTGTCATGCCATCCGTAAGATGCTTTTCTGTGACTG
GTGAGTACTCAACCAAGTCATTCTGAGAATAGTGTATGCGGCGACCGAGTTGCTCTTGCCCGGCGTCAAT
ACGGGATAATACCGCGCCACATAGCAGAACTTTAAAAGTGCTCATCATTGGAAAACGTTCTTCGGGGCGA
AAACTCTCAAGGATCTTACCGCTGTTGAGATCCAGTTCGATGTAACCCACTCGTGCACCCAACTGATCTT
CAGCATCTTTTACTTTCACCAGCGTTTCTGGGTGAGCAAAAACAGGAAGGCAAAATGCCGCAAAAAAGGG
AATAAGGGCGACACGGAAATGTTGAATACTCATACTCTTCCTTTTTCAATATTATTGAAGCATTTATCAG
GGTTATTGTCTCATGAGCGGATACATATTTGAATGTATTTAGAAAAATAAACAAATAGGGGTTCCGCGCA
CATTTCCCCGAAAAGTGCCACCTGACGTCTAAGAAACCATTATTATCATGACATTAACCTATAAAAATAG
GCGTATCACGAGGCCCTTTCGTCTCGCGCGTTTCGGTGATGACGGTGAAAACCTCTGACACATGCAGCTC
CCGGAGACGGTCACAGCTTGTCTGTAAGCGGATGCCGGGAGCAGACAAGCCCGTCAGGGCGCGTCAGCGG
GTGTTGGCGGGTGTCGGGGCTGGCTTAACTATGCGGCATCAGAGCAGATTGTACTGAGAGTGCACCATAT
GCGGTGTGAAATACCGCACAGATGCGTAAGGAGAAAATACCGCATCAGGCGCCATTCGCCATTCAGGCTG
CGCAACTGTTGGGAAGGGCGATCGGTGCGGGCCTCTTCGCTATTACGCCAGCTGGCGAAAGGGGGATGTG
CTGCAAGGCGATTAAGTTGGGTAACGCCAGGGTTTTCCCAGTCACGACGTTGTAAAACGACGGCCAGTGA
ATTCGAGGGCCTATTTCCCATGATTCCTTCATATTTGCATATACGATACAAGGCTGTTAGAGAGATAATT
GGAATTAATTTGACTGTAAACACAAAGATATTAGTACAAAATACGTGACGTAGAAAGTAATAATTTCTTG
GGTAGTTTGCAGTTTTAAAATTATGTTTTAAAATGGACTATCATATGCTTACCGTAACTTGAAAGTATTT
CGATTTCTTGGCTTTATATATCTTGTGGAAAGGACGAAACACCGTTGATGAGGTGGTTCAGGAGTTTTAG
AGCTAGAAATAGCAAGTTAAAATAAGGCTAGTCCGTTATCAACTTGAAAAAGTGGCACCGAGTCGGTGCT
TTTTTGTTTTAGAGCTAGAAATAGCAAGTTAAAATAAGGCTAGTCCGTTTTTAGCGCGTGCGCCAATTCT
GCAGACAGAGAGG
Features (pLannotate 1.2.2; 17 found; start..end, strand, type, name):
    264..339     +  misc_RNA       gRNA scaffold: guide RNA scaffold for the Streptococcus pyogenes CRISPR/Cas9 system
    346..389     +  misc_RNA       gRNA scaffold (fragment): guide RNA scaffold for the Streptococcus pyogenes CRISPR/Cas9 system
    420..449     +  misc_feature   MCS (fragment): pUC18/19 multiple cloning site
    486..502     -  protein_bind   lac operator: The lac repressor binds to the lac operator to inhibit transcription in E. coli. This inhibition can be relieved by adding lactose or isopropyl-β-D-thiogalactopyranoside (IPTG). lac repressor encoded by lacI
    510..540     -  promoter       lac promoter: promoter for the E. coli lac operon
    555..576     -  protein_bind   CAP binding site: CAP binding activates transcription in the presence of cAMP. E. coli catabolite activator protein
    589..681     -  CDS            lacI (fragment): lac repressor; lacI; The lac repressor binds to the lac operator to inhibit transcription in E. coli. This inhibition can be relieved by adding lactose or isopropyl-β-D-thiogalactopyranoside (IPTG).
    864..1452    -  rep_origin     ori: high-copy-number ColE1/pMB1/pBR322/pUC origin of replication
   1623..2483    -  CDS            AmpR: β-lactamase; bla; confers resistance to ampicillin, carbenicillin, and related antibiotics
   2484..2588    -  promoter       AmpR promoter: bla
   2683..2718    +  CDS            rop (fragment): Rop protein, which maintains plasmids at low copy number; rop
   2820..2919    +  misc_feature   bom (fragment): basis of mobility region from pBR322
   2925..3082    -  CDS            lacZα (fragment): LacZα fragment of β-galactosidase; lacZ fragment
   3085..3325    +  promoter       U6 promoter: RNA polymerase III promoter for human U6 snRNA
   3354..3429    +  misc_RNA       gRNA scaffold: guide RNA scaffold for the Streptococcus pyogenes CRISPR/Cas9 system
   3436..3479    +  misc_RNA       gRNA scaffold (fragment): guide RNA scaffold for the Streptococcus pyogenes CRISPR/Cas9 system
   3510..237     +  promoter       U6 promoter (across the origin): RNA polymerase III promoter for human U6 snRNA
