[The description below was written by a language model from this plasmid's Addgene catalogue record and pLannotate feature annotations shown in this document.]
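Description:
pDT-sgRNA-XMAS-2x is a small (about 3.5 kb) pUC19-based plasmid that expresses two single guide RNAs in mammalian cells for use with Streptococcus pyogenes Cas9-derived editors. It is propagated in E. coli through the high-copy ColE1/pUC origin and selected with ampicillin via the bla (AmpR) gene and its promoter. Remnants of the pUC19 lac region (lac promoter and operator, CAP site, lacZα and MCS fragments) and short fragments annotated as rop and bom are backbone leftovers with no role in the payload.

The payload consists of two tandem, same-orientation guide cassettes. Each contains a human U6 RNA polymerase III promoter followed by a short spacer region and an S. pyogenes gRNA scaffold, and one of the U6 promoters spans the numbering origin of the circular sequence. According to the record, one cassette carries a guide directed against the reporter plasmid pEF-XMAS-2xStop. The other holds a non-targeting placeholder flanked by BbsI sites, into which a user can clone a guide against an endogenous genomic site. The feature table does not indicate which cassette is which.

This "dual targeting" design delivers the reporter guide and the genomic guide from a single plasmid. The associated publication describes a Cas9-mediated transient reporter for adenosine base editing, used to enrich cells targeted by adenine base editors (ABEs). In that setting, editing of the co-transfected reporter marks cells with active base editing, which can then be enriched for edits at the endogenous site. The plasmid encodes no Cas9 or base editor and no mammalian selection marker, so the editor and the reporter must be supplied from separate constructs.
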