Addgene plasmid #164414: pDT-sgRNA-XMAS-2x
Purpose: Dual targeted guide and cloning vector. Targets pEF-XMAS-2xStop. Guides targeting endogenous sites can be cloned into BbsI sites.
Depositing lab: Xiao Wang. Depositing organization: Arizona State University. Publication: A Cas9-mediated adenosine transient reporter enables enrichment of ABE-targeted cells. Brookhouser N, Nguyen T, Tekel SJ, Standage-Beier K, Wang X, Brafman DA. BMC Biol. 2020 Dec 14;18(1):193. doi: 10.1186/s12915-020-00929-7. PubMed 33317513.
Backbone
  Vector backbone: pUC19
  Vector type: Mammalian Expression, CRISPR, Synthetic Biology
Growth in bacteria
  Bacterial resistance: Ampicillin, 100 μg/mL
  Growth temperature: 37°C
  Growth strain: DH5alpha
  Copy number: High Copy
Gene/Insert
  Gene/Insert name: sgRNA (alt name: single guide RNA)
  gRNA/shRNA sequence: pEF-XMAS-2Xstop, and non-targeted
  Promoter: U6
  Cloning method: Restriction Enzyme; 5′ cloning site BbsI (unknown if destroyed); 3′ cloning site BbsI (unknown if destroyed)
  Sequencing primers: 5′ TGTAAAACGACGGCCAGT
Terms and licenses: Academic/Nonprofit Terms; Industry Terms: Not Available to Industry
How to cite: pDT-sgRNA-XMAS-2x was a gift from Xiao Wang (Addgene plasmid # 164414 ; http://n2t.net/addgene:164414 ; RRID:Addgene_164414)
